>Addgene plasmid #75934 | STK16 gRNA (BRDN0001146199) | addgene full sequence | sequence record 184856 | Addgene Assembled Sequence
CCCGGGTGCAAAGATGGATAAAGTTTTAAACAGAGAGGAATCTTTGCAGCTAATGGACCTTCTAGGTCTT
GAAAGGAGTGGGAATTGGCTCCGGTGCCCGTCAGTGGGCAGAGCGCACATCGCCCACAGTCCCCGAGAAG
TTGGGGGGAGGGGTCGGCAATTGATCCGGTGCCTAGAGAAGGTGGCGCGGGGTAAACTGGGAAAGTGATG
TCGTGTACTGGCTCCGCCTTTTTCCCGAGGGTGGGGGAGAACCGTATATAAGTGCAGTAGTCGCCGTGAA
CGTTCTTTTTCGCAACGGGTTTGCCGCCAGAACACAGGTAAGTGCCGTGTGTGGTTCCCGCGGGCCTGGC
CTCTTTACGGGTTATGGCCCTTGCGTGCCTTGAATTACTTCCACCTGGCTGCAGTACGTGATTCTTGATC
CCGAGCTTCGGGTTGGAAGTGGGTGGGAGAGTTCGAGGCCTTGCGCTTAAGGAGCCCCTTCGCCTCGTGC
TTGAGTTGAGGCCTGGCCTGGGCGCTGGGGCCGCCGCGTGCGAATCTGGTGGCACCTTCGCGCCTGTCTC
GCTGCTTTCGATAAGTCTCTAGCCATTTAAAATTTTTGATGACCTGCTGCGACGCTTTTTTTCTGGCAAG
ATAGTCTTGTAAATGCGGGCCAAGATCTGCACACTGGTATTTCGGTTTTTGGGGCCGCGGGCGGCGACGG
GGCCCGTGCGTCCCAGCGCACATGTTCGGCGAGGCGGGGCCTGCGAGCGCGGCCACCGAGAATCGGACGG
GGGTAGTCTCAAGCTGGCCGGCCTGCTCTGGTGCCTGGCCTCGCGCCGCCGTGTATCGCCCCGCCCTGGG
CGGCAAGGCTGGCCCGGTCGGCACCAGTTGCGTGAGCGGAAAGATGGCCGCTTCCCGGCCCTGCTGCAGG
GAGCTCAAAATGGAGGACGCGGCGCTCGGGAGAGCGGGCGGGTGAGTCACCCACACAAAGGAAAAGGGCC
TTTCCGTCCTCAGCCGTCGCTTCATGTGACTCCACGGAGTACCGGGCGCCGTCCAGGCACCTCGATTAGT
TCTCGAGCTTTTGGAGTACGTCGTCTTTAGGTTGGGGGGAGGGGTTTTATGCGATGGAGTTTCCCCACAC
TGAGTGGGTGGAGACTGAAGTTAGGCCAGCTTGGCACTTGATGTAATTCTCCTTGGAATTTGCCCTTTTT
GAGTTTGGATCTTGGTTCATTCTCAAGCCTCAGACAGTGGTTCAAAGTTTTTTTCTTCCATTTCAGGTGT
CGTGACGTACGGCCACCATGACCGAGTACAAGCCCACGGTGCGCCTCGCCACCCGCGACGACGTCCCCAG
GGCCGTACGCACCCTCGCCGCCGCGTTCGCCGACTACCCCGCCACGCGCCACACCGTCGATCCGGACCGC
CACATCGAGCGGGTCACCGAGCTGCAAGAACTCTTCCTCACGCGCGTCGGGCTCGACATCGGCAAGGTGT
GGGTCGCGGACGACGGCGCCGCCGTGGCGGTCTGGACCACGCCGGAGAGCGTCGAAGCGGGGGCGGTGTT
CGCCGAGATCGGCCCGCGCATGGCCGAGTTGAGCGGTTCCCGGCTGGCCGCGCAGCAACAGATGGAAGGC
CTCCTGGCGCCGCACCGGCCCAAGGAGCCCGCGTGGTTCCTGGCCACCGTCGGAGTCTCGCCCGACCACC
AGGGCAAGGGTCTGGGCAGCGCCGTCGTGCTCCCCGGAGTGGAGGCGGCCGAGCGCGCCGGGGTGCCCGC
CTTCCTGGAGACCTCCGCGCCCCGCAACCTCCCCTTCTACGAGCGGCTCGGCTTCACCGTCACCGCCGAC
GTCGAGGTGCCCGAAGGACCGCGCACCTGGTGCATGACCCGCAAGCCCGGTGCCTGAACGCGTTAAGTCG
ACAATCAACCTCTGGATTACAAAATTTGTGAAAGATTGACTGGTATTCTTAACTATGTTGCTCCTTTTAC
GCTATGTGGATACGCTGCTTTAATGCCTTTGTATCATGCTATTGCTTCCCGTATGGCTTTCATTTTCTCC
TCCTTGTATAAATCCTGGTTGCTGTCTCTTTATGAGGAGTTGTGGCCCGTTGTCAGGCAACGTGGCGTGG
TGTGCACTGTGTTTGCTGACGCAACCCCCACTGGTTGGGGCATTGCCACCACCTGTCAGCTCCTTTCCGG
GACTTTCGCTTTCCCCCTCCCTATTGCCACGGCGGAACTCATCGCCGCCTGCCTTGCCCGCTGCTGGACA
GGGGCTCGGCTGTTGGGCACTGACAATTCCGTGGTGTTGTCGGGGAAATCATCGTCCTTTCCTTGGCTGC
TCGCCTGTGTTGCCACCTGGATTCTGCGCGGGACGTCCTTCTGCTACGTCCCTTCGGCCCTCAATCCAGC
GGACCTTCCTTCCCGCGGCCTGCTGCCGGCTCTGCGGCCTCTTCCGCGTCTTCGCCTTCGCCCTCAGACG
AGTCGGATCTCCCTTTGGGCCGCCTCCCCGCGTCGACTTTAAGACCAATGACTTACAAGGCAGCTGTAGA
TCTTAGCCACTTTTTAAAAGAAAAGGGGGGACTGGAAGGGCTAATTCACTCCCAACGAAGACAAGATCTG
CTTTTTGCTTGTACTGGGTCTCTCTGGTTAGACCAGATCTGAGCCTGGGAGCTCTCTGGCTAACTAGGGA
ACCCACTGCTTAAGCCTCAATAAAGCTTGCCTTGAGTGCTTCAAGTAGTGTGTGCCCGTCTGTTGTGTGA
CTCTGGTAACTAGAGATCCCTCAGACCCTTTTAGTCAGTGTGGAAAATCTCTAGCAGTACGTATAGTAGT
TCATGTCATCTTATTATTCAGTATTTATAACTTGCAAAGAAATGAATATCAGAGAGTGAGAGGAACTTGT
TTATTGCAGCTTATAATGGTTACAAATAAAGCAATAGCATCACAAATTTCACAAATAAAGCATTTTTTTC
ACTGCATTCTAGTTGTGGTTTGTCCAAACTCATCAATGTATCTTATCATGTCTGGCTCTAGCTATCCCGC
CCCTAACTCCGCCCATCCCGCCCCTAACTCCGCCCAGTTCCGCCCATTCTCCGCCCCATGGCTGACTAAT
TTTTTTTATTTATGCAGAGGCCGAGGCCGCCTCGGCCTCTGAGCTATTCCAGAAGTAGTGAGGAGGCTTT
TTTGGAGGCCTAGGGACGTACCCAATTCGCCCTATAGTGAGTCGTATTACGCGCGCTCACTGGCCGTCGT
TTTACAACGTCGTGACTGGGAAAACCCTGGCGTTACCCAACTTAATCGCCTTGCAGCACATCCCCCTTTC
GCCAGCTGGCGTAATAGCGAAGAGGCCCGCACCGATCGCCCTTCCCAACAGTTGCGCAGCCTGAATGGCG
AATGGG
[124 nt withheld, positions 3367-3490]
C
[91 nt withheld, positions 3492-3582]
A
[49 nt withheld, positions 3584-3632]
CCTTTGACGTTGGAGTCCACGTTCTTT
[37 nt withheld, positions 3660-3696]
ACCCTATCTCGGTCTATTCTTTTGATTTATAAGGGATTTTGCCGATTTCGGCCTATTGGTTAAAAAATGA
GCTGATTTAACAAAAATTTAACGCGAATTTTAACAAAATATTAACGCTTACAATTTAGGTGGCACTTTTC
GGGGAAATGTGCGCGGAACCCCTATTTGTTTATTTTTCTAAATACATTCAAATATGTATCCGCTCATGAG
ACAATAACCCTGATAAATGCTTCAATAATATTGAAAAAGGAAGAGTATGAGTATTCAACATTTCCGTGTC
GCCCTTATTCCCTTTTTTGCGGCATTTTGCCTTCCTGTTTTTGCTCACCCAGAAACGCTGGTGAAAGTAA
AAGATGCTGAAGATCAGTTGGGTGCACGAGTGGGTTACATCGAACTGGATCTCAACAGCGGTAAGATCCT
TGAGAGTTTTCGCCCCGAAGAACGTTTTCCAATGATGAGCACTTTTAAAGTTCTGCTATGTGGCGCGGTA
TTATCCCGTATTGACGCCGGGCAAGAGCAACTCGGTCGCCGCATACACTATTCTCAGAATGACTTGGTTG
AGTACTCACCAGTCACAGAAAAGCATCTTACGGATGGCATGACAGTAAGAGAATTATGCAGTGCTGCCAT
AACCATGAGTGATAACACTGCGGCCAACTTACTTCTGACAACGATCGGAGGACCGAAGGAGCTAACCGCT
TTTTTGCACAACATGGGGGATCATGTAACTCGCCTTGATCGTTGGGAACCGGAGCTGAATGAAGCCATAC
CAAACGACGAGCGTGACACCACGATGCCTGTAGCAATGGCAACAACGTTGCGCAAACTATTAACTGGCGA
ACTACTTACTCTAGCTTCCCGGCAACAATTAATAGACTGGATGGAGGCGGATAAAGTTGCAGGACCACTT
CTGCGCTCGGCCCTTCCGGCTGGCTGGTTTATTGCTGATAAATCTGGAGCCGGTGAGCGTGGGTCTCGCG
GTATCATTGCAGCACTGGGGCCAGATGGTAAGCCCTCCCGTATCGTAGTTATCTACACGACGGGGAGTCA
GGCAACTATGGATGAACGAAATAGACAGATCGCTGAGATAGGTGCCTCACTGATTAAGCATTGGTAACTG
TCAGACCAAGTTTACTCATATATACTTTAGATTGATTTAAAACTTCATTTTTAATTTAAAAGGATCTAGG
TGAAGATCCTTTTTGATAATCTCATGACCAAAATCCCTTAACGTGAGTTTTCGTTCCACTGAGCGTCAGA
CCCCGTAGAAAAGATCAAAGGATCTTCTTGAGATCCTTTTTTTCTGCGCGTAATCTGCTGCTTGCAAACA
AAAAAACCACCGCTACCAGCGGTGGTTTGTTTGCCGGATCAAGAGCTACCAACTCTTTTTCCGAAGGTAA
CTGGCTTCAGCAGAGCGCAGATACCAAATACTGTTCTTCTAGTGTAGCCGTAGTTAGGCCACCACTTCAA
GAACTCTGTAGCACCGCCTACATACCTCGCTCTGCTAATCCTGTTACCAGTGGCTGCTGCCAGTGGCGAT
AAGTCGTGTCTTACCGGGTTGGACTCAAGACGATAGTTACCGGATAAGGCGCAGCGGTCGGGCTGAACGG
GGGGTTCGTGCACACAGCCCAGCTTGGAGCGAACGACCTACACCGAACTGAGATACCTACAGCGTGAGCT
ATGAGAAAGCGCCACGCTTCCCGAAGGGAGAAAGGCGGACAGGTATCCGGTAAGCGGCAGGGTCGGAACA
GGAGAGCGCACGAGGGAGCTTCCAGGGGGAAACGCCTGGTATCTTTATAGTCCTGTCGGGTTTCGCCACC
TCTGACTTGAGCGTCGATTTTTGTGATGCTCGTCAGGGGGGCGGAGCCTATGGAAAAACGCCAGCAACGC
GGCCTTTTTACGGTTCCTGGCCTTTTGCTGGCCTTTTGCTCACATGTTCTTTCCTGCGTTATCCCCTGAT
TCTGTGGATAACCGTATTACCGCCTTTGAGTGAGCTGATACCGCTCGCCGCAGCCGAACGACCGAGCGCA
GCGAGTCAGTGAGCGAGGAAGCGGAAGAGCGCCCAATACGCAAACCGCCTCTCCCCGCGCGTTGGCCGAT
TCATTAATGCAGCTGGCACGACAGGTTTCCCGACTGGAAAGCGGGCAGTGAGCGCAACGCAATTAATGTG
AGTTAGCTCACTCATTAGGCACCCCAGGCTTTACACTTTATGCTTCCGGCTCGTATGTTGTGTGGAATTG
TGAGCGGATAACAATTTCACACAGGAAACAGCTATGACCATGATTACGCCAAGCGCGCAATTAACCCTCA
CTAAAGGGAACAAAAGCTGGAGCTGCAAGCTTAATGTAGTCTTATGCAATACTCTTGTAGTCTTGCAACA
TGGTAACGATGAGTTAGCAACATGCCTTACAAGGAGAGAAAAAGCACCGTGCATGCCGATTGGTGGAAGT
AAGGTGGTACGATCGTGCCTTATTAGGAAGGCAACAGACGGGTCTGACATGGATTGGACGAACCACTGAA
TTGCCGCATTGCAGAGATATTGTATTTAAGTGCCTAGCTCGATACATAAACGGGTCTCTCTGGTTAGACC
AGATCTGAGCCTGGGAGCTCTCTGGCTAACTAGGGAACCCACTGCTTAAGCCTCAATAAAGCTTGCCTTG
AGTGCTTCAAGTAGTGTGTGCCCGTCTGTTGTGTGACTCTGGTAACTAGAGATCCCTCAGACCCTTTTAG
TCAGTGTGGAAAATCTCTAGCAGTGGCGCCCGAACAGGGACTTGAAAGCGAAAGGGAAACCAGAGGAGCT
CTCTCGACGCAGGACTCGGCTTGCTGAAGCGCGCACGGCAAGAGGCGAGGGGCGGCGACTGGTGAGTACG
CCAAAAATTTTGACTAGCGGAGGCTAGAAGGAGAGAGATGGGTGCGAGAGCGTCAGTATTAAGCGGGGGA
GAATTAGATCGCGATGGGAAAAAATTCGGTTAAGGCCAGGGGGAAAGAAAAAATATAAATTAAAACATAT
AGTATGGGCAAGCAGGGAGCTAGAACGATTCGCAGTTAATCCTGGCCTGTTAGAAACATCAGAAGGCTGT
AGACAAATACTGGGACAGCTACAACCATCCCTTCAGACAGGATCAGAAGAACTTAGATCATTATATAATA
CAGTAGCAACCCTCTATTGTGTGCATCAAAGGATAGAGATAAAAGACACCAAGGAAGCTTTAGACAAGAT
AGAGGAAGAGCAAAACAAAAGTAAGACCACCGCACAGCAAGCGGCCGCTGATCTTCAGACCTGGAGGAGG
AGATATGAGGGACAATTGGAGAAGTGAATTATATAAATATAAAGTAGTAAAAATTGAACCATTAGGAGTA
GCACCCACCAAGGCAAAGAGAAGAGTGGTGCAGAGAGAAAAAAGAGCAGTGGGAATAGGAGCTTTGTTCC
TTGGGTTCTTGGGAGCAGCAGGAAGCACTATGGGCGCAGCGTCAATGACGCTGACGGTACAGGCCAGACA
ATTATTGTCTGGTATAGTGCAGCAGCAGAACAATTTGCTGAGGGCTATTGAGGCGCAACAGCATCTGTTG
CAACTCACAGTCTGGGGCATCAAGCAGCTCCAGGCAAGAATCCTGGCTGTGGAAAGATACCTAAAGGATC
AACAGCTCCTGGGGATTTGGGGTTGCTCTGGAAAACTCATTTGCACCACTGCTGTGCCTTGGAATGCTAG
TTGGAGTAATAAATCTCTGGAACAGATTTGGAATCACACGACCTGGATGGAGTGGGACAGAGAAATTAAC
AATTACACAAGCTTAATACACTCCTTAATTGAAGAATCGCAAAACCAGCAAGAAAAGAATGAACAAGAAT
TATTGGAATTAGATAAATGGGCAAGTTTGTGGAATTGGTTTAACATAACAAATTGGCTGTGGTATATAAA
ATTATTCATAATGATAGTAGGAGGCTTGGTAGGTTTAAGAATAGTTTTTGCTGTACTTTCTATAGTGAAT
AGAGTTAGGCAGGGATATTCACCATTATCGTTTCAGACCCACCTCCCAACCCCGAGGGGACCCAGAGAGG
GCCTATTTCCCATGATTCCTTCATATTTGCATATACGATACAAGGCTGTTAGAGAGATAATTAGAATTAA
TTTGACTGTAAACACAAAGATATTAGTACAAAATACGTGACGTAGAAAGTAATAATTTCTTGGGTAGTTT
GCAGTTTTAAAATTATGTTTTAAAATGGACTATCATATGCTTACCGTAACTTGAAAGTATTTCGATTTCT
TGGCTTTATATATCTTGTGGAAAGGACGAAACACCGATTGAAGAGGCGATGCATGTGTTTTAGAGCTAGA
AATAGCAAGTTAAAATAAGGCTAGTCCGTTATCAACTTGAAAAAGTGGCACCGAGTCGGTGCTTTTTTAA
GCTTGGCGTAACTAGATCTTGAGACAAATGGCAGTATTCATCCACAATTTTAAAAGAAAAGGGGGGATTG
GGGGGTACAGTGCAGGGGAAAGAATAGTAGACATAATAGCAACAGACATACAAACTAAAGAATTACAAAA
ACAAATTACAAAAATTCAAAATTTTCGGGTTTATTACAGGGACAGCAGAGATCCACTTTGGCGCCGGCTC
GAGGGGG
Features (pLannotate 1.2.2; 29 found; start..end, strand, type, name):
     14..80      +  CDS            small t antigen (fragment): SV40 (simian virus 40) small t antigen
    106..317     +  promoter       EF-1α core promoter: core promoter for human elongation factor EF-1α
    318..1256    +  intron         EF-1α intron A: intron upstream of the start codon of human EF-1α
   1278..1877    +  CDS            PuroR (fragment): puromycin N-acetyltransferase; pac from Streptomyces; confers resistance to puromycin
   1893..2481    +  misc_feature   WPRE: woodchuck hepatitis virus posttranscriptional regulatory element
   2532..2551    +  misc_feature   cPPT/CTS (fragment): central polypurine tract and central termination sequence of HIV-1
   2553..2786    +  LTR            3' LTR (ΔU3): self-inactivating 3' long terminal repeat (LTR) from HIV-1
   2864..2985    +  polyA_signal   SV40 poly(A) signal: SV40 polyadenylation signal
   3025..3160    +  rep_origin     SV40 ori: SV40 origin of replication
   3181..3199    -  promoter       T7 promoter: promoter for bacteriophage T7 RNA polymerase
   3207..3362    +  CDS            lacZα (fragment): LacZα fragment of β-galactosidase; lacZ fragment
   3367..3795    +  rep_origin     f1 ori (sequence partly withheld): f1 bacteriophage origin of replication; arrow indicates direction of (+) strand synthesis
   3848..3952    +  promoter       AmpR promoter: bla
   3953..4813    +  CDS            AmpR: β-lactamase; bla; confers resistance to ampicillin, carbenicillin, and related antibiotics
   4984..5572    +  rep_origin     ori: high-copy-number ColE1/pMB1/pBR322/pUC origin of replication
   5755..5847    +  CDS            lacI (fragment): lac repressor; lacI; The lac repressor binds to the lac operator to inhibit transcription in E. coli. This inhibition can be relieved by adding lactose or isopropyl-β-D-thiogalactopyranoside (IPTG).
   5860..5881    +  protein_bind   CAP binding site: CAP binding activates transcription in the presence of cAMP. E. coli catabolite activator protein
   5896..5926    +  promoter       lac promoter: promoter for the E. coli lac operon
   5934..5950    +  protein_bind   lac operator: The lac repressor binds to the lac operator to inhibit transcription in E. coli. This inhibition can be relieved by adding lactose or isopropyl-β-D-thiogalactopyranoside (IPTG). lac repressor encoded by lacI
   5995..6013    +  promoter       T3 promoter: promoter for bacteriophage T3 RNA polymerase
   6041..6267    +  promoter       RSV promoter: Rous sarcoma virus enhancer/promoter
   6268..6448    +  LTR            5' LTR (truncated): truncated 5' long terminal repeat (LTR) from HIV-1
   6495..6620    +  misc_feature   HIV-1 Ψ: packaging signal of human immunodeficiency virus type 1
   6604..6967    +  CDS            HIV-1 gag (fragment): gag protein from human immunodeficiency virus 1; gag
   7113..7346    +  misc_feature   RRE: The Rev response element (RRE) of HIV-1 allows for Rev-dependent mRNA export from the nucleus to the cytoplasm.
   7723..7749    +  CDS            Rev (fragment): human immunodeficiency virus 1 (HIV-1) Rev protein; rev; enhances nuclear export of unspliced and incompletely spliced viral mRNAs
   7753..7993    +  promoter       U6 promoter: RNA polymerase III promoter for human U6 snRNA
   8023..8098    +  misc_RNA       gRNA scaffold: guide RNA scaffold for the Streptococcus pyogenes CRISPR/Cas9 system
   8154..8271    +  misc_feature   cPPT/CTS: central polypurine tract and central termination sequence of HIV-1
