[The description below was written by a language model from this plasmid's Addgene catalogue record and pLannotate feature annotations shown in this document.]
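Description:
STK16 gRNA (BRDN0001146199) is a third-generation lentiviral guide RNA plasmid built on the lentiGuide-Puro backbone, designed to direct Streptococcus pyogenes Cas9 to the human serine/threonine kinase gene STK16. It is propagated in E. coli as a high-copy plasmid through a ColE1/pUC-type origin with β-lactamase (ampicillin) selection. The backbone also carries an f1 origin, an SV40 origin and poly(A) signal, and remnants of lac and phage promoter elements that are carryover from the parental cloning vector.

The lentiviral transfer cassette begins with an RSV promoter fused to a truncated HIV-1 5' LTR, which makes genomic RNA production Tat-independent. This is followed by the Ψ packaging signal with a partial gag region, the Rev response element for nuclear export of the unspliced genome, and a central polypurine tract. It ends in a self-inactivating ΔU3 3' LTR. Within this unit, a human U6 RNA polymerase III promoter drives the STK16-specific 20-nt spacer joined to the Cas9 gRNA scaffold. A separate EF-1α promoter with its intron A expresses puromycin N-acetyltransferase, allowing selection of transduced mammalian cells, and a downstream WPRE enhances transcript expression.

The plasmid does not encode Cas9, so it is meant to be used with a separate Cas9 vector or in cells that already express the nuclease. The guide was designed against a RefSeq STK16 transcript and belongs to a human kinome gRNA collection associated with work on optimised sgRNA design, making it suited to knockout of STK16 by lentiviral delivery.
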