Addgene plasmid #75934: STK16 gRNA (BRDN0001146199)
Purpose: 3rd generation lentiviral gRNA plasmid targeting human STK16
Depositing lab: John Doench & David Root. Depositing organization: Broad Institute. Publication: Optimized sgRNA design to maximize activity and minimize off-target effects of CRISPR-Cas9. Doench JG, Fusi N, Sullender M, Hegde M, Vaimberg EW, Donovan KF, Smith I, Tothova Z, Wilen C, Orchard R, Virgin HW, Listgarten J, Root DE. Nat Biotechnol. 2016 Jan 18. doi: 10.1038/nbt.3437. PubMed 26780180.
Backbone
  Vector backbone: lentiGuide-Puro
  Backbone manufacturer: Zhang Lab (Addgene plasmid # 52963)
  Vector type: Mammalian Expression, Lentiviral, CRISPR
  Selectable markers: Puromycin
Growth in bacteria
  Bacterial resistance: Ampicillin, 100 μg/mL
  Growth temperature: 37°C
  Growth strain: DH5alpha
  Copy number: High Copy
Gene/Insert
  Gene/Insert name: STK16 (alt names: STK16; NM_001008910.2)
  gRNA/shRNA sequence: ATTGAAGAGGCGATGCATGT
  Species: H. sapiens (human)
  Entrez Gene: STK16 (a.k.a. KRCT, MPSK, PKL12, PSK, TSF1, hPSK)
  Promoter: hU6
  Cloning method: Unknown
  Sequencing primers: 5′ U6-F; 3′ pS2-R
Terms and licenses: Academic/Nonprofit Terms; Industry Terms: Not Available to Industry
Depositor comments: The gRNA was designed to target the following Genbank reference sequence(s): NM_001008910.2. Note that this plasmid does NOT contain Cas9. It should be used in conjunction with lentiCas9-Blast (Addgene #52962) or otherwise with cell lines already expressing Cas9. Browse the full kinome gRNA library at http://www.addgene.org/pooled-library/broadgpp-human-kinome/ or visit http://www.broadinstitute.org/rnai/public/ for detailed protocols and information.
How to cite: STK16 gRNA (BRDN0001146199) was a gift from John Doench & David Root (Addgene plasmid # 75934 ; http://n2t.net/addgene:75934 ; RRID:Addgene_75934)
