>Addgene plasmid #75934 | STK16 gRNA (BRDN0001146199) | depositor partial sequence | sequence record 143394 | Target Sequence
ATTGAAGAGGCGATGCATGT
