>Addgene plasmid #75934 | STK16 gRNA (BRDN0001146199) | addgene partial sequence | sequence record 184855 | hU6-F
ACGTGACGTAGAAAGTAATAATTTCTTGGGTAGTTTGCAGTTTTAAAATTATGTTTTAAAATGGACTATC
ATATGCTTACCGTAACTTGAAAGTATTTCGATTTCTTGGCTTTATATATCTTGTGGAAAGGACGAAACAC
CGATTGAAGAGGCGATGCATGTTTTAGAGCTAGAAATAGCAAGTTAAAATAAGGCTAGTCCGTTATCAAC
TTGAAAAAGTGGCACCGAGTCGGTGCTTTTTTAAGCTTGGCGTAACTAGATCTTGAGACAAATGGCAGTA
TTCATCCACAATTTTAAAAGAAAAGGGGGGATTGGGGGGTACAGTGCAGGGGAAAGAATAGTAGACATAA
TAGCAACAGACATACAAACTAAAGAATTACAAAAACAAATTACAAAAATTCAAAATTTTCGGGTTTATTA
CAGGGACAGCAGAGATCCACTTTGGCGCCGGCTCGAGGGGGCCCGGGTGCAAAGATGGATAAAGTTTTAA
ACAGAGAGGAATCTTTGCAGCTAATGGACCTTCTAGGTCTTGAAAGGAGTGGGAATTGGCTCCGGTGCCC
GTCAGTGGGC
